>Addgene plasmid #223936 | HCT136_rAAV-eHGT_1503m-minBglobin-SYFP2-WPRE3-BGHpA | addgene full sequence | sequence record 445283 | Addgene NGS Result
CCTGCAGGCAGCTGCGCGCTCGCTCGCTCACTGAGGCCGCCCGGGCGTCGGGCGACCTTTGGTCGCCCGG
CCTCAGTGAGCGAGCGAGCGCGCAGAGAGGGAGTGGCCAACTCCATCACTAGGGGTTCCTGCGGCCGCAC
GCGTCCTGGGCCTTTCAGAAGCTGAACTACTCTGGTGGACACTCCTTAGATATCTGTCCCTCGTTTATGC
CCTCTTCCTGTGGCAACATGTCTGTGAGATACGTCTGTTCTTTGCGTGCTTTGTGACTTTCCAGAGACAG
AGCATGTGACTTAGGTTGAGCTGATCAGGGCATTCCAAACTCCGATCACAGTCAAGGACTGGGAAGGGAC
TCACATCCGACTGACCAGTGTCAATGGCGTCCTTTGCTGCTTCTGAAATGAGGACAAGGCAGACTCTTAG
TTGCTGATCCTTCAGAGCCCTGAGTGTGAGATGACAGGCTTGGTCTGCAGCCAGAGAGAAGAGCCAACAG
ACAGAAGCCAAGGTGTGGGAGCAGATGATGGCACAGAGTGCCAAACTAAGATTCCGTCCAAAGCCTTATC
CCCTTATGGCTGAGGCCAGCCGGCTCTGACTCTAATGAGGTGATACATCCTTCTTGCTGCTCTAGTTTGT
TTGGATAGGGCTCTCTATGAGAGATGTAATGGCTATCCTCACCTTTCTCAACATCTTTTAGCATCTAAAT
ATCCATCTCTCTCTTATTGGAACTATTAAATGAATATGACTGACCCACATAACCAATGGTCTGGATTCCC
ACTTCTGTGATACTACCACGTTGCTAGGAATGGTCTCAGCCTCCTCTCTGTCTTACGGCCAAATACCACT
TAACACCCTTCATGGTTTGGCTATACCAGCTCCAGCAGGTAGTCATGAATACGCTTCCCTGTACTCGGTA
CAATGCCAAGCTGAAAAGATCCCTGCTTATAATGTGATGACCTTTCTCTCTGTAGAACCTTACCACGAGA
GTGCTTTTTTGAAACTGTCCATATCTCCCGCCAAGTCTATCAGTACTTTGTGATGGGGATCTGTGAGTTT
CACTGTAGAAAATGGCAGGGTACATTTTTAAGGTAGAGCTCGGGCTGGGCATAAAAGTCAGGGCAGAGCC
ATCTATTGCTTACATTTGCTTCTGGGATCCAGATCTTTCGAAGCTAGCGCTACCGGTCGCCACCATGGTG
AGCAAGGGCGAGGAGCTGTTCACCGGGGTGGTGCCCATCCTGGTCGAGCTGGACGGCGACGTAAACGGCC
ACAAGTTCAGCGTGTCCGGCGAGGGCGAGGGCGATGCCACCTACGGCAAGCTGACCCTGAAGCTGATCTG
CACCACCGGCAAGCTGCCCGTGCCCTGGCCCACCCTCGTGACCACCCTGGGCTACGGCGTGCAGTGCTTC
GCCCGCTACCCCGACCACATGAAGCAGCACGACTTCTTCAAGTCCGCCATGCCCGAAGGCTACGTCCAGG
AGCGCACCATCTTCTTCAAGGACGACGGCAACTACAAGACCCGCGCCGAGGTGAAGTTCGAGGGCGACAC
CCTGGTGAACCGCATCGAGCTGAAGGGCATCGACTTCAAGGAGGACGGCAACATCCTGGGGCACAAGCTG
GAGTACAACTACAACAGCCACAACGTCTATATCACCGCCGACAAGCAGAAGAACGGCATCAAGGCCAACT
TCAAGATCCGCCACAACATCGAGGACGGCGGCGTGCAGCTCGCCGACCACTACCAGCAGAACACCCCCAT
CGGCGACGGCCCCGTGCTGCTGCCCGACAACCACTACCTGAGCTACCAGTCCAAGCTGAGCAAAGACCCC
AACGAGAAGCGCGATCACATGGTCCTGCTGGAGTTCGTGACCGCCGCCGGGATCACTCTCGGCATGGACG
AGCTGTACAAGTAAGTCGACGGCGCGCCGCGGCCGCGAATTCGATATCATAATCAACCTCTGGATTACAA
AATTTGTGAAAGATTGACTGGTATTCTTAACTATGTTGCTCCTTTTACGCTATGTGGATACGCTGCTTTA
ATGCCTTTGTATCATGCTATTGCTTCCCGTATGGCTTTCATTTTCTCCTCCTTGTATAAATCCTGGTTAG
TTCTTGCCACGGCGGAACTCATCGCCGCCTGCCTTGCCCGCTGCTGGACAGGGGCTCGGCTGTTGGGCAC
TGACAATTCCGTGGCTCGAGAGATCTTCGACTGTGCCTTCTAGTTGCCAGCCATCTGTTGTTTGCCCCTC
CCCCGTGCCTTCCTTGACCCTGGAAGGTGCCACTCCCACTGTCCTTTCCTAATAAAATGAGGAAATTGCA
TCGCATTGTCTGAGTAGGTGTCATTCTATTCTGGGGGGTGGGGTGGGGCAGGACAGCAAGGGGGAGGATT
GGGAAGACAATAGCAGGCATGAGATCTCACGTGCGGACCGAGCGGCCGCAGGAACCCCTAGTGATGGAGT
TGGCCACTCCCTCTCTGCGCGCTCGCTCGCTCACTGAGGCCGGGCGACCAAAGGTCGCCCGACGCCCGGG
CTTTGCCCGGGCGGCCTCAGTGAGCGAGCGAGCGCGCAGCTGCCTGCAGGGGCGCCTGATGCGGTATTTT
CTCCTTACGCATCTGTGCGGTATTTCACACCGCATA
[95 nt withheld, positions 2627-2721]
T
[46 nt withheld, positions 2723-2768]
C
[141 nt withheld, positions 2770-2910]
CCTTTGACGTTGGAGTCCACGTTCTTT
[37 nt withheld, positions 2938-2974]
ACTCTATCTCGGGCTATTCTTTTGATTTATAAGGGATTTTGCCGATTTCGGTCTATTGGTTAAAAAATGA
GCTGATTTAACAAAAATTTAACGCGAATTTTAACAAAATATTAACGTTTACAATTTTATGGTGCACTCTC
AGTACAATCTGCTCTGATGCCGCATAGTTAAGCCAGCCCCGACACCCGCCAACACCCGCTGACGCGCCCT
GACGGGCTTGTCTGCTCCCGGCATCCGCTTACAGACAAGCTGTGACCGTCTCCGGGAGCTGCATGTGTCA
GAGGTTTTCACCGTCATCACCGAAACGCGCGAGACGAAAGGGCCTCGTGATACGCCTATTTTTATAGGTT
AATGTCATGATAATAATGGTTTCTTAGACGTCAGGTGGCACTTTTCGGGGAAATGTGCGCGGAACCCCTA
TTTGTTTATTTTTCTAAATACATTCAAATATGTATCCGCTCATGAGACAATAACCCTGATAAATGCTTCA
ATAATATTGAAAAAGGAAGAGTATGAGTATTCAACATTTCCGTGTCGCCCTTATTCCCTTTTTTGCGGCA
TTTTGCCTTCCTGTTTTTGCTCACCCAGAAACGCTGGTGAAAGTAAAAGATGCTGAAGATCAGTTGGGTG
CACGAGTGGGTTACATCGAACTGGATCTCAACAGCGGTAAGATCCTTGAGAGTTTTCGCCCCGAAGAACG
TTTTCCAATGATGAGCACTTTTAAAGTTCTGCTATGTGGCGCGGTATTATCCCGTATTGACGCCGGGCAA
GAGCAACTCGGTCGCCGCATACACTATTCTCAGAATGACTTGGTTGAGTACTCACCAGTCACAGAAAAGC
ATCTTACGGATGGCATGACAGTAAGAGAATTATGCAGTGCTGCCATAACCATGAGTGATAACACTGCGGC
CAACTTACTTCTGACAACGATCGGAGGACCGAAGGAGCTAACCGCTTTTTTGCACAACATGGGGGATCAT
GTAACTCGCCTTGATCGTTGGGAACCGGAGCTGAATGAAGCCATACCAAACGACGAGCGTGACACCACGA
TGCCTGTAGCAATGGCAACAACGTTGCGCAAACTATTAACTGGCGAACTACTTACTCTAGCTTCCCGGCA
ACAATTAATAGACTGGATGGAGGCGGATAAAGTTGCAGGACCACTTCTGCGCTCGGCCCTTCCGGCTGGC
TGGTTTATTGCTGATAAATCTGGAGCCGGTGAGCGTGGGTCTCGCGGTATCATTGCAGCACTGGGGCCAG
ATGGTAAGCCCTCCCGTATCGTAGTTATCTACACGACGGGGAGTCAGGCAACTATGGATGAACGAAATAG
ACAGATCGCTGAGATAGGTGCCTCACTGATTAAGCATTGGTAACTGTCAGACCAAGTTTACTCATATATA
CTTTAGATTGATTTAAAACTTCATTTTTAATTTAAAAGGATCTAGGTGAAGATCCTTTTTGATAATCTCA
TGACCAAAATCCCTTAACGTGAGTTTTCGTTCCACTGAGCGTCAGACCCCGTAGAAAAGATCAAAGGATC
TTCTTGAGATCCTTTTTTTCTGCGCGTAATCTGCTGCTTGCAAACAAAAAAACCACCGCTACCAGCGGTG
GTTTGTTTGCCGGATCAAGAGCTACCAACTCTTTTTCCGAAGGTAACTGGCTTCAGCAGAGCGCAGATAC
CAAATACTGTTCTTCTAGTGTAGCCGTAGTTAGGCCACCACTTCAAGAACTCTGTAGCACCGCCTACATA
CCTCGCTCTGCTAATCCTGTTACCAGTGGCTGCTGCCAGTGGCGATAAGTCGTGTCTTACCGGGTTGGAC
TCAAGACGATAGTTACCGGATAAGGCGCAGCGGTCGGGCTGAACGGGGGGTTCGTGCACACAGCCCAGCT
TGGAGCGAACGACCTACACCGAACTGAGATACCTACAGCGTGAGCTATGAGAAAGCGCCACGCTTCCCGA
AGGGAGAAAGGCGGACAGGTATCCGGTAAGCGGCAGGGTCGGAACAGGAGAGCGCACGAGGGAGCTTCCA
GGGGGAAACGCCTGGTATCTTTATAGTCCTGTCGGGTTTCGCCACCTCTGACTTGAGCGTCGATTTTTGT
GATGCTCGTCAGGGGGGCGGAGCCTATGGAAAAACGCCAGCAACGCGGCCTTTTTACGGTTCCTGGCCTT
TTGCTGGCCTTTTGCTCACATGT
Features (pLannotate 1.2.2; 14 found; start..end, strand, type, name):
     12..39      +  repeat_region  AAV2 ITR (fragment): inverted terminal repeat of adeno-associated virus serotype 2 inverted
     68..95      +  repeat_region  AAV2 ITR (fragment): inverted terminal repeat of adeno-associated virus serotype 2 inverted
   1185..1901    +  CDS            SYFP2: SYFP2 is a basic (constitutively fluorescent) yellow fluorescent protein published in 2006, derived from Aequorea victoria. It is reported to be a very rapidly-maturing monomer with moderate acid sensitivity.
   1941..2098    +  misc_feature   WPRE (fragment): woodchuck hepatitis virus posttranscriptional regulatory element
   2104..2184    +  misc_feature   WPRE (fragment): woodchuck hepatitis virus posttranscriptional regulatory element
   2201..2312    +  polyA_signal   bGH poly(A) signal: bovine growth hormone polyadenylation signal
   2430..2570    +  repeat_region  AAV2 ITR: inverted terminal repeat of adeno-associated virus serotype 2 inverted
   2575..2626    -  misc_feature   bom (fragment): basis of mobility region from pBR322
   2645..3100    +  rep_origin     f1 ori (sequence partly withheld): f1 bacteriophage origin of replication; arrow indicates direction of (+) strand synthesis
   3101..3150    -  misc_feature   bom (fragment): basis of mobility region from pBR322
   3252..3287    -  CDS            rop (fragment): Rop protein, which maintains plasmids at low copy number; rop
   3382..3486    +  promoter       AmpR promoter: bla
   3487..4347    +  CDS            AmpR: β-lactamase; bla; confers resistance to ampicillin, carbenicillin, and related antibiotics
   4518..5106    +  rep_origin     ori: high-copy-number ColE1/pMB1/pBR322/pUC origin of replication
