[The description below was written by a language model from this plasmid's Addgene catalogue record and pLannotate feature annotations shown in this document.]
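Description:
HCT136_rAAV-eHGT_1503m-minBglobin-SYFP2-WPRE3-BGHpA is a recombinant AAV transfer plasmid from a collection of enhancer-driven viral tools, built on an rAAV-minBglobin-SYFP2-WPRE3-BGHpA backbone. It is maintained in bacteria as a high-copy plasmid through a ColE1/pUC-type origin and selected with ampicillin via the bla gene and its promoter. An f1 phage origin and short remnants of pBR322 bom and rop sequences also lie in the backbone. It is grown in a recombination-deficient strain, as is usual for ITR-containing plasmids. The annotation finds a complete AAV2 inverted terminal repeat on the downstream side of the cassette but only two short ITR fragments at the upstream end, which may reflect incomplete annotation or sequencing of this structured repeat rather than a truncated ITR.

Between the ITRs, the payload is a single direct-expression reporter cassette. According to the construct name, a candidate enhancer element designated eHGT_1503m sits upstream of a minimal beta-globin promoter. Neither element is picked up in the feature table, but the roughly 1 kb unannotated stretch before the coding sequence is where they would lie. A minimal promoter has little activity of its own, so expression of the downstream yellow fluorescent protein SYFP2, a fast-maturing monomeric Aequorea-derived reporter, depends on the enhancer's cell-type specificity. Transcripts are stabilised by WPRE3, a shortened woodchuck hepatitis posttranscriptional element (annotated here as two WPRE fragments), and terminated by the bovine growth hormone polyadenylation signal; these compact elements save packaging capacity.

The plasmid is used to package AAV that labels enhancer-defined cell populations with SYFP2. The associated work concerns targeting spinal motor neurons and descending motor pathways in rodents and macaque, though the record does not state which population this particular enhancer marks.
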