Addgene plasmid #223936: HCT136_rAAV-eHGT_1503m-minBglobin-SYFP2-WPRE3-BGHpA
Purpose: Direct-expressing SYFP2 AAV virus
Depositing lab: Tanya Daigle & Allen Institute for Brain Science. Depositing organization: Allen Institute. Publication: Enhancer AAVs for targeting spinal motor neurons and descending motor pathways in rodents and macaque. Kussick E, Johansen N, Taskin N, Chowdhury A, Quinlan MA, Fraser A, Clark AG, Wynalda B, Martinez R, Groce EL, Reding M, Liang E, Shulga L, Huang C, Casper T, Clark M, Ho W, Gao Y, van Velthoven CTJ, Sobieski C, Ferrer R, Berg MR, Curtis BC, English C, Day JC, Fortuna MG, Donadio N, Newman D, Yao S, Chakka AB, Goldy J, Torkelson A, Guzman JB, Chakrabarty R, Nguy B, Guilford N, Pham TH, Wright V, Ronellenfitch K, Naidoo R, Kenney J, Williford A, Ramakrishnan C, Drinnenberg A, Gudsnuk K, Thyagarajan B, Smith KA, Dee N, Deisseroth K, Zeng H, Yao Z, Tasic B, Levi BP, Hodge R, Bakken TE, Lein ES, Ting JT, Daigle TL. Cell Rep. 2025 Jun 24;44(6):115730. doi: 10.1016/j.celrep.2025.115730. Epub 2025 May 21. PubMed 40403722.
Backbone
  Vector backbone: rAAV-minBglobin-SYFP2-WPRE3-BGHpA
  Backbone manufacturer: Allen Institute for Brain Science
  Backbone size w/o insert (bp): 4220
  Vector type: AAV
Growth in bacteria
  Bacterial resistance: Ampicillin, 100 μg/mL
  Growth temperature: 37°C
  Growth strain: NEB Stable
  Copy number: High Copy
Gene/Insert
  Gene/Insert name: SYFP2
  Species: Synthetic
  Insert size (bp): 720
  Mutation: N/A
  Promoter: minBglobin
  Cloning method: Gibson Cloning
  Sequencing primers: 5′ TTCCTGCGGCCGCACGCGT; 3′ GACTTTTATGCCCAGCCCGAGCTC
Terms and licenses: Academic/Nonprofit Terms; Industry Terms: Not Available to Industry
How to cite: HCT136_rAAV-eHGT_1503m-minBglobin-SYFP2-WPRE3-BGHpA was a gift from Tanya Daigle & Allen Institute for Brain Science (Addgene plasmid # 223936 ; http://n2t.net/addgene:223936 ; RRID:Addgene_223936)
